Addgene plasmid #31523: Hoxb6-3'UTR
Depositing lab: Chang-Zheng Chen. Depositing organization: Stanford University. Publication: MicroRNA programs in normal and aberrant stem and progenitor cells. Arnold CP, Tan R, Zhou B, Yue SB, Schaffert S, Biggs JR, Doyonnas R, Lo MC, Perry JM, Renault VM, Sacco A, Somervaille T, Viatour P, Brunet A, Cleary ML, Li L, Sage J, Zhang DE, Blau HM, Chen C, Chen CZ. Genome Res. 2011 May . 21(5):798-810. 10.1101/gr.111385.110 PubMed 21451113.
Backbone
  Vector backbone: phRL-TK-IkF
  Backbone size w/o insert (bp): 4090
  Vector type: Mammalian Expression, Luciferase
Growth in bacteria
  Bacterial resistance: Ampicillin, 100 μg/mL
  Growth temperature: 37°C
  Growth strain: DH5alpha
  Copy number: Unknown
Gene/Insert
  Gene/Insert name: Hoxb6-3'UTR (alt name: Hoxb6)
  Species: M. musculus (mouse)
  Entrez Gene: Hoxb6 (a.k.a. RP23-85A17.9, Hox-2.2)
  Tag / fusion protein: Luciferase (C terminal on backbone)
  Cloning method: Restriction Enzyme
  Sequencing primers: 5′ T7; 3′ Luc_N_Rev
Terms and licenses: Academic/Nonprofit Terms; Industry Terms: Not Available to Industry
How to cite: Hoxb6-3'UTR was a gift from Chang-Zheng Chen (Addgene plasmid # 31523 ; http://n2t.net/addgene:31523 ; RRID:Addgene_31523)
