[The description below was written by a language model from this plasmid's Addgene catalogue record.]
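Description:
Hoxb6-3'UTR is a mammalian expression luciferase reporter plasmid built on the phRL-TK-IkF backbone (about 4.1 kb without insert), carrying the 3' untranslated region of the mouse Hoxb6 homeobox gene. It is propagated in E. coli under ampicillin selection; the record does not state the copy number or name the origin of replication, and no mammalian selection marker is listed, so it appears intended for transient transfection. No feature table is provided, so the exact arrangement of elements cannot be confirmed from the record.

The backbone name indicates a derivative of the phRL-TK family, in which a humanized Renilla luciferase is typically expressed from the modest-strength HSV thymidine kinase promoter, although the catalogue fields do not spell out the promoter or the luciferase type. The luciferase is recorded as a backbone-encoded fusion partner of the insert, which was introduced by restriction enzyme cloning. In a reporter of this design, the UTR fragment becomes part of the luciferase transcript rather than being translated, so that regulatory sequences within the Hoxb6 3'UTR influence the stability or translation of the reporter mRNA, and this is read out as a change in luciferase activity.

The associated publication concerns microRNA programs in normal and aberrant stem and progenitor cells, which fits a use as a microRNA target validation sensor: the plasmid would be co-transfected with a candidate microRNA, and reduced luciferase signal would indicate repression through sites in the Hoxb6 3'UTR. The record does not state which microRNAs were tested against this construct.
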