>Addgene plasmid #31523 | Hoxb6-3'UTR | depositor partial sequence | sequence record 14442 | Author sequence
GAGCAGTAATTCTAGAACCGGTCTCGAGGCGAAGGGAGAGGTCTGTGGGGGAACCTAGGGCACCCGAAAG
CCCCAGAAGGCTCTGCGGTCGGGGGAGTCTGGGGACTTGCTGTCCAGAGCACGACGGGCAGGGCCCAGTG
CTTGCCTGGATGCCCCCTTCTGCAGAGCTCTTCCTGGGCGCTTGGCGGATGCCCACCCAGCACCCCCAGC
GCCTCCTCCCTCCCCCGAAGAACCCACCTTGGCCTCATCAGGCTCTCTGGTGAGAACTGAGAATCGGACT
CACTTGATGTCTCCTGGAAGCAGAGCAGAATGCTCATGTCCTTGTCGAGTCTCATTTCGTCCATGTCCCC
CGTGCACGGTTCAATGGTAGATTCGCTGTCCCCTCAGCAGGGACCTGAAAGACTCCCTGACCCCAGACTT
GTCTCTCCTACCCCCTCCCCAAAGCCACTGGAAGGAGCACATACTACCTAGAAGGAAGAAGAGGAGCCTC
AGAAGAAAACAAAGTTCTATTTTATTAATTTTCTATGTGTTGTGTTTGTAGTCTTGTCTTAGCTCCGGAC
GTGAAATACCATATGGGTACCTCTAGAGCGGCCGCTTCGAGCAGACATGATAAGATACATTGATGAGTTT
GGACAAACCACAACTAGAATGCAGTGAAAAAAATGCTTTATTTGTGAAATTTGTGATGCTATTGCTTTAT
TTGTAACCATTATAAGCTGCAATAAACAAGTTAACAACAACAATTGCATTCATTTTATGTTTCAGGTTCA
GGGGGGAGGTGTGGGAGGTTTTTTAAAGCAAGTAAAACCTCTACAAATGTGGTAAAATCGATAAGGATCC
AGGTGGCACTTTTCGGGGAAATGTGCGCGGAACCCCTATTTGTTTATTTTTCTAAATACATTCAAATATG
TATCCGCTCATGAGACAATAACCCTGATAANGCTTCAATAATANTGAAAANNNAAGAGTATGAGTATCAN
ATNTCNTGTCNCCNNNATTCCNTTTTTTGNGNATTTTNCTCNNTTTTTGCTCACCCAGAAACGCTTGNTG
AAAG
