>Addgene plasmid #31523 | Hoxb6-3'UTR | addgene partial sequence | sequence record 37109 | T7 5'-TAATACGACTCACTATAGGG-3'
AACGCATGATCACTGGGCCTCAGTGGTGGGCTCGCTGCAAGCAAATGAACGTGCTGGACTCCTTCATCAA
CTACTATGATTCCGAGAAGCACGCCGAGAACGCCGTGATTTTTCTGCATGGTAACGCTGCCTCCAGCTAC
CTGTGGAGGCACGTCGTGCCTCACATCGAGCCCGTGGCTAGATGCATCATCCCTGATCTGATCGGAATGG
GTAAGTCCGGCAAGAGCGGGAATGGCTCATATCGCCTCCTGGATCACTACAAGTACCTCACCGCTTGGTT
CGAGCTGCTGAACCTTCCAAAGAAAATCATCTTTGTGGGCCACGACTGGGGGGCTTGTCTGGCCTTTCAC
TACTCCTACGAGCACCAAGACAAGATCAAGGCCATCGTCCATGCTGAGAGTGTCGTGGACGTGATCGAGT
CCTGGGACGAGTGGCCTGACATCGAGGAGGATATCGCCCTGATCAAGAGCGAAGAGGGCGAGAAAATGGT
GCTTGAGAATAACTTCTTCGTCGAGACCATGCTCCCAAGCAAGATCATGCGGAAACTGGAGCCTGAGGAG
TTCGCTGCCTACCTG
