>Addgene plasmid #31523 | Hoxb6-3'UTR | addgene partial sequence | sequence record 38402 | phRL-linkprimer2 5'-AAATGGGTAAGTACATCAAGAGCTTC-3'
CAGTAATTCTAGAACCGGTCTCGAGGCGAAGGGAGAGGTCTGTGGGGGAACCTAGGGCACCCGAAAGCCC
CAGAAGGCTCTGCGGTCGGGGGAGTCTGGGGACTTGCTGTCCAGAGCACGACGGGCAGGGCCCAGTGCTT
GCCTGGATGCCCCCTTCTGCAGAGCTCTTCCTGGGCGCTTGGCGGATGCCCACCCAGCACCCCCAGCGCC
TCCTCCCTCCCCCGAAGAACCCACCTTGGCCTCATCAGGCTCTCTGGTGAGAACTGAGAATCGGACTCAC
TTGATGTCTCCTGGAAGCAGAGCAGAATGCTCATGTCCTTGTCGAGTCTCATTTCGTCCATGTCCCCCGT
GCACGGTTCAATGGTAGATTCGCTGTCCCCTCAGCAGGGACCTGAAAGACTCCCTGACCCCAGACTTGTC
TCTCCTACCCCCTCCCCAAAGCCACTGGAAGGAGCACATACTACCTAGAAGGAAGAAGAGGAGCCTCAGA
AGAAAACAAAGTTCTATTTTATTAATTTTCTATGTGTTGTGTTTGTAGTCTTGTCTTAGCTCCGGACGTG
AAATACCATATGGGTACCTCTAGAGCGGCCGCTTCGAGCAGACATGATAAGATACATTGATGAGTTTGGA
CAAACCACAACTAGAATGCAGTGAAAAAAATGCTTTATTTGTGAAATTTGTGATGCTATTGCTTTATTTG
TAACCATTATAAGCTGCAATAAACAAGTTAACAACAACAATTGCATTCATTTTATGTTTCAGGTTCAGGG
GGAGGTGTGGGAGGTTTTTTAAAGCAAGTAAAACCTCTACAAATGTGGTAAAATCGATAAGGATCCAGGT
GGCACTTTTCGGGGAAATGTGCGCGGAACCC
